Addgene plasmid #169122: His-SUMO-hDDI2-D252N_pET11a
Purpose: expression of protein
Depositing lab: Barbara Dirac-Svejstrup. Depositing organization: Francis Crick Institute. Publication: DDI2 Is a Ubiquitin-Directed Endoprotease Responsible for Cleavage of Transcription Factor NRF1. Dirac-Svejstrup AB, Walker J, Faull P, Encheva V, Akimov V, Puglia M, Perkins D, Kumper S, Hunjan SS, Blagoev B, Snijders AP, Powell DJ, Svejstrup JQ. Mol Cell. 2020 Jul 16;79(2):332-341.e7. doi: 10.1016/j.molcel.2020.05.035. Epub 2020 Jun 9. PubMed 32521225.
Backbone
  Vector backbone: pET-11a
  Vector type: Bacterial Expression
Growth in bacteria
  Bacterial resistance: Ampicillin, 100 μg/mL
  Growth temperature: 37°C
  Growth strain: DH5alpha
  Copy number: High Copy
Gene/Insert
  Gene/Insert name: hDDI
  Species: H. sapiens (human)
  Mutation: D252N
  Entrez Gene: DDI2
  Cloning method: Unknown
  Sequencing primers: 5′ Unknown
Terms and licenses: Academic/Nonprofit Terms; Industry Terms: Not Available to Industry
How to cite: His-SUMO-hDDI2-D252N_pET11a was a gift from Barbara Dirac-Svejstrup (Addgene plasmid # 169122 ; http://n2t.net/addgene:169122 ; RRID:Addgene_169122)
