[The description below was written by a language model from this plasmid's Addgene catalogue record and pLannotate feature annotations shown in this document.]
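Description:
His-SUMO-hDDI2-D252N_pET11a is a bacterial expression plasmid of about 7.2 kb, built on the pET-11a backbone and designed for producing recombinant human DDI2 protein in E. coli. It replicates from a pBR322/ColE1-type origin, and the feature table also shows the bom mobilisation region and the rop gene. Rop normally restrains copy number, although the catalogue entry lists the plasmid as high copy. Selection is by ampicillin through the β-lactamase (AmpR) gene. Several fragments of the tetracycline resistance gene are annotated, but these are non-functional remnants of the pBR322 ancestry.

The expression cassette is driven by a T7 promoter followed immediately by a lac operator and the phage T7 gene 10 ribosome binding site. A plasmid-borne lacI gene supplies the repressor, so transcription should depend on a host that provides T7 RNA polymerase and be inducible with IPTG. The open reading frame begins with a polyhistidine affinity tag, continues into yeast SMT3 (SUMO), and runs directly into the human DDI2 coding sequence. A short downstream fragment annotated as a T7 gene 10-derived sequence precedes the T7 terminator, and it probably reflects residual vector sequence rather than an intended tag. His-SUMO fusions are commonly used to improve solubility and allow metal-affinity purification, and a SUMO-specific protease can then remove the tag.

The insert carries the D252N substitution. DDI2 is an aspartic protease that cleaves ubiquitinated transcription factor NRF1 (NFE2L1). The record does not describe the effect of the mutation, but replacing an aspartate with asparagine in such an enzyme is consistent with a catalytically inactive control. The stated purpose is simply protein expression, presumably to supply purified protein for biochemical assays.
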