Features (pLannotate 1.2.2; 21 found; start..end, strand, type, name):
      1..19      +  promoter       T7 promoter: promoter for bacteriophage T7 RNA polymerase
     20..44      +  protein_bind   lac operator: The lac repressor binds to the lac operator to inhibit transcription in E. coli. This inhibition can be relieved by adding lactose or isopropyl-β-D-thiogalactopyranoside (IPTG). lac repressor encoded by lacI
     59..81      +  RBS            RBS: efficient ribosome binding site from bacteriophage T7 gene 10 (Olins and Rangwala, 1989)
    101..118     +  CDS            7xHis (fragment): 6xHis affinity tag
    152..445     +  CDS            SMT3: SMT3_YEAST - Experimental evidence at protein level: Swiss-Prot protein existence level 1. Not known; suppressor of MIF2 mutations. From Saccharomyces cerevisiae (strain ATCC 204508 / S288c) (Baker's yeast).
    449..1645    +  CDS            DDI2: DDI2_HUMAN - Experimental evidence at protein level: Swiss-Prot protein existence level 1. Aspartic protease that mediates the cleavage of NFE2L1/NRF1 at 'Leu-104', thereby promoting release of NFE2L1/NRF1 from the endoplasmic reticulum membrane (PubMed:27676298, PubMed:27528193). Ubiquitination of NFE2L1/NRF1 is a prerequisite for cleavage, suggesting that DDI2 specifically recognizes and binds ubiquitinated NFE2L1/NRF1 (PubMed:27528193). Seems to act as a proteasomal shuttle which links the proteasome and replication fork proteins like RTF2 (Probable). Required, with DDI1, for cellular survi
   1656..1705    +  CDS            SET1 (fragment): solubility-enhancement tag derived from T7 phage gene 10B
   1713..1760    +  terminator     T7 terminator: transcription terminator for bacteriophage T7 RNA polymerase
   1783..1887    -  CDS            TcR (fragment): tetracycline efflux protein; tet; confers resistance to tetracycline
   1935..1963    -  promoter       tet promoter: E. coli promoter for tetracycline efflux protein gene
   2076..2180    +  promoter       AmpR promoter: bla
   2181..3041    +  CDS            AmpR: β-lactamase; bla; confers resistance to ampicillin, carbenicillin, and related antibiotics
   3212..3800    +  rep_origin     ori: high-copy-number ColE1/pMB1/pBR322/pUC origin of replication
   3986..4125    -  misc_feature   bom: basis of mobility region from pBR322
   4227..4418    -  CDS            rop: Rop protein, which maintains plasmids at low copy number; rop
   4435..4815    +  CDS            YPB1_ECOLX: Protein predicted: Swiss-Prot protein existence level 4. From Escherichia coli.
   5057..5681    -  CDS            TcR (fragment): tetracycline efflux protein; tet; confers resistance to tetracycline
   5696..5717    -  protein_bind   CAP binding site: CAP binding activates transcription in the presence of cAMP. E. coli catabolite activator protein
   5730..6812    -  CDS            lacI: lac repressor; lacI; The lac repressor binds to the lac operator to inhibit transcription in E. coli. This inhibition can be relieved by adding lactose or isopropyl-β-D-thiogalactopyranoside (IPTG).
   6813..6890    -  promoter       lacI promoter: lacI
   6898..7177    -  CDS            TcR (fragment): tetracycline efflux protein; tet; confers resistance to tetracycline
>Addgene plasmid #169122 | His-SUMO-hDDI2-D252N_pET11a | addgene full sequence | sequence record 332848 | Addgene NGS Result
TAATACGACTCACTATAGGGGAATTGTGAGCGGATAACAATTCCCCTCTAGAAATAATTTTGTTTAACTT
TAAGAAGGAGATATACATATGGGCAGCAGCCATCACCATCACCATCACGGCAGCGGTCTGGTTCCGCGTG
GCAGCGCGAGCATGAGCGACAGCGAAGTTAATCAGGAAGCGAAGCCGGAAGTGAAACCGGAAGTTAAGCC
GGAAACCCACATTAACCTGAAAGTGAGCGACGGCAGCAGCGAGATCTTCTTTAAGATTAAGAAAACCACC
CCGCTGCGTCGTCTGATGGAGGCGTTCGCGAAACGTCAGGGCAAGGAAATGGACAGCCTGCGTTTTCTGT
ACGATGGTATCCGTATTCAAGCGGACCAGACCCCGGAAGACCTGGATATGGAGGACAACGATATCATTGA
AGCGCACCGTGAGCAAATCGGTGGCGGTATGCTGCTGACCGTGTATTGCGTTCGTCGTGATCTGAGCGAG
GTGACCTTCAGCCTGCAGGTTGACGCGGATTTCGAACTGCACAACTTTCGTGCGCTGTGCGAGCTGGAAA
GCGGTATCCCGGCGGCGGAAAGCCAAATTGTTTATGCGGAGCGTCCGCTGACCGACAACCACCGTAGCCT
GGCGAGCTATGGCCTGAAAGACGGTGATGTGGTTATTCTGCGTCAAAAGGAGAACGCGGACCCGCGTCCG
CCGGTGCAGTTCCCGAACCTGCCGCGTATCGACTTTAGCAGCATCGCGGTTCCGGGTACCAGCAGCCCGC
GTCAACGTCAGCCGCCGGGTACCCAGCAAAGCCACAGCAGCCCGGGTGAAATCACCAGCAGCCCGCAGGG
TCTGGATAACCCGGCGCTGCTGCGTGACATGCTGCTGGCGAACCCGCACGAACTGAGCCTGCTGAAAGAA
CGTAACCCGCCGCTGGCGGAAGCGCTGCTGAGCGGTGATCTGGAGAAGTTTAGCCGTGTGCTGGTTGAAC
AGCAACAGGACCGTGCGCGTCGTGAGCAAGAACGTATTCGTCTGTTCAGCGCGGACCCGTTTGATCTGGA
GGCGCAGGCGAAAATCGAGGAAGATATTCGTCAACAGAACATCGAGGAAAACATGACCATTGCGATGGAG
GAAGCGCCGGAAAGCTTCGGCCAAGTGGTTATGCTGTACATCAACTGCAAAGTGAACGGCCACCCGGTGA
AGGCGTTTGTTAACAGCGGTGCGCAAATGACCATCATGAGCCAGGCGTGCGCGGAGCGTTGCAACATTAT
GCGTCTGGTGGACCGTCGTTGGGCGGGTATCGCGAAAGGCGTTGGTACCCAGAAGATCATTGGCCGTGTG
CACCTGGCGCAAGTTCAGATTGAGGGTGATTTCCTGCCGTGCAGCTTTAGCATCCTGGAGGAACAACCGA
TGGACATGCTGCTGGGCCTGGATATGCTGAAGCGTCACCAGTGCAGCATCGACCTGAAGAAAAACGTGCT
GGTTATTGGCACCACCGGTAGCCAGACCACCTTCCTGCCGGAAGGTGAACTGCCGGAGTGCGCGCGTCTG
GCGTATGGCGCGGGTCGTGAAGACGTTCGTCCGGAGGAAATCGCGGACCAAGAACTGGCGGAGGCGCTGC
AAAAGAGCGCGGAAGATGCGGAACGTCAGAAACCGTAGGGATCCGGCTGCTAACAAAGCCCGAAAGGAAG
CTGAGTTGGCTGCTGCCACCGCTGAGCAATAACTAGCATAACCCCTTGGGGCCTCTAAACGGGTCTTGAG
GGGTTTTTTGCTGAAAGGAGGAACTATATCCGGATATCCCGCAAGAGGCCCGGCAGTACCGGCATAACCA
AGCCTATGCCTACAGCATCCAGGGTGACGGTGCCGAGGATGACGATGAGCGCATTGTTAGATTTCATACA
CGGTGCCTGACTGCGTTAGCAATTTAACTGTGATAAACTACCGCATTAAAGCTTATCGATGATAAGCTGT
CAAACATGAGAATTCTTGAAGACGAAAGGGCCTCGTGATACGCCTATTTTTATAGGTTAATGTCATGATA
ATAATGGTTTCTTAGACGTCAGGTGGCACTTTTCGGGGAAATGTGCGCGGAACCCCTATTTGTTTATTTT
TCTAAATACATTCAAATATGTATCCGCTCATGAGACAATAACCCTGATAAATGCTTCAATAATATTGAAA
AAGGAAGAGTATGAGTATTCAACATTTCCGTGTCGCCCTTATTCCCTTTTTTGCGGCATTTTGCCTTCCT
GTTTTTGCTCACCCAGAAACGCTGGTGAAAGTAAAAGATGCTGAAGATCAGTTGGGTGCACGAGTGGGTT
ACATCGAACTGGATCTCAACAGCGGTAAGATCCTTGAGAGTTTTCGCCCCGAAGAACGTTTTCCAATGAT
GAGCACTTTTAAAGTTCTGCTATGTGGCGCGGTATTATCCCGTGTTGACGCCGGGCAAGAGCAACTCGGT
CGCCGCATACACTATTCTCAGAATGACTTGGTTGAGTACTCACCAGTCACAGAAAAGCATCTTACGGATG
GCATGACAGTAAGAGAATTATGCAGTGCTGCCATAACCATGAGTGATAACACTGCGGCCAACTTACTTCT
GACAACGATCGGAGGACCGAAGGAGCTAACCGCTTTTTTGCACAACATGGGGGATCATGTAACTCGCCTT
GATCGTTGGGAACCGGAGCTGAATGAAGCCATACCAAACGACGAGCGTGACACCACGATGCCTGCAGCAA
TGGCAACAACGTTGCGCAAACTATTAACTGGCGAACTACTTACTCTAGCTTCCCGGCAACAATTAATAGA
CTGGATGGAGGCGGATAAAGTTGCAGGACCACTTCTGCGCTCGGCCCTTCCGGCTGGCTGGTTTATTGCT
GATAAATCTGGAGCCGGTGAGCGTGGGTCTCGCGGTATCATTGCAGCACTGGGGCCAGATGGTAAGCCCT
CCCGTATCGTAGTTATCTACACGACGGGGAGTCAGGCAACTATGGATGAACGAAATAGACAGATCGCTGA
GATAGGTGCCTCACTGATTAAGCATTGGTAACTGTCAGACCAAGTTTACTCATATATACTTTAGATTGAT
TTAAAACTTCATTTTTAATTTAAAAGGATCTAGGTGAAGATCCTTTTTGATAATCTCATGACCAAAATCC
CTTAACGTGAGTTTTCGTTCCACTGAGCGTCAGACCCCGTAGAAAAGATCAAAGGATCTTCTTGAGATCC
TTTTTTTCTGCGCGTAATCTGCTGCTTGCAAACAAAAAAACCACCGCTACCAGCGGTGGTTTGTTTGCCG
GATCAAGAGCTACCAACTCTTTTTCCGAAGGTAACTGGCTTCAGCAGAGCGCAGATACCAAATACTGTCC
TTCTAGTGTAGCCGTAGTTAGGCCACCACTTCAAGAACTCTGTAGCACCGCCTACATACCTCGCTCTGCT
AATCCTGTTACCAGTGGCTGCTGCCAGTGGCGATAAGTCGTGTCTTACCGGGTTGGACTCAAGACGATAG
TTACCGGATAAGGCGCAGCGGTCGGGCTGAACGGGGGGTTCGTGCACACAGCCCAGCTTGGAGCGAACGA
CCTACACCGAACTGAGATACCTACAGCGTGAGCTATGAGAAAGCGCCACGCTTCCCGAAGGGAGAAAGGC
GGACAGGTATCCGGTAAGCGGCAGGGTCGGAACAGGAGAGCGCACGAGGGAGCTTCCAGGGGGAAACGCC
TGGTATCTTTATAGTCCTGTCGGGTTTCGCCACCTCTGACTTGAGCGTCGATTTTTGTGATGCTCGTCAG
GGGGGCGGAGCCTATGGAAAAACGCCAGCAACGCGGCCTTTTTACGGTTCCTGGCCTTTTGCTGGCCTTT
TGCTCACATGTTCTTTCCTGCGTTATCCCCTGATTCTGTGGATAACCGTATTACCGCCTTTGAGTGAGCT
GATACCGCTCGCCGCAGCCGAACGACCGAGCGCAGCGAGTCAGTGAGCGAGGAAGCGGAAGAGCGCCTGA
TGCGGTATTTTCTCCTTACGCATCTGTGCGGTATTTCACACCGCAATGGTGCACTCTCAGTACAATCTGC
TCTGATGCCGCATAGTTAAGCCAGTATACACTCCGCTATCGCTACGTGACTGGGTCATGGCTGCGCCCCG
ACACCCGCCAACACCCGCTGACGCGCCCTGACGGGCTTGTCTGCTCCCGGCATCCGCTTACAGACAAGCT
GTGACCGTCTCCGGGAGCTGCATGTGTCAGAGGTTTTCACCGTCATCACCGAAACGCGCGAGGCAGCTGC
GGTAAAGCTCATCAGCGTGGTCGTGAAGCGATTCACAGATGTCTGCCTGTTCATCCGCGTCCAGCTCGTT
GAGTTTCTCCAGAAGCGTTAATGTCTGGCTTCTGATAAAGCGGGCCATGTTAAGGGCGGTTTTTTCCTGT
TTGGTCACTGATGCCTCCGTGTAAGGGGGATTTCTGTTCATGGGGGTAATGATACCGATGAAACGAGAGA
GGATGCTCACGATACGGGTTACTGATGATGAACATGCCCGGTTACTGGAACGTTGTGAGGGTAAACAACT
GGCGGTATGGATGCGGCGGGACCAGAGAAAAATCACTCAGGGTCAATGCCAGCGCTTCGTTAATACAGAT
GTAGGTGTTCCACAGGGTAGCCAGCAGCATCCTGCGATGCAGATCCGGAACATAATGGTGCAGGGCGCTG
ACTTCCGCGTTTCCAGACTTTACGAAACACGGAAACCGAAGACCATTCATGTTGTTGCTCAGGTCGCAGA
CGTTTTGCAGCAGCAGTCGCTTCACGTTCGCTCGCGTATCGGTGATTCATTCTGCTAACCAGTAAGGCAA
CCCCGCCAGCCTAGCCGGGTCCTCAACGACAGGAGCACGATCATGCGCACCCGTGGCCAGGACCCAACGC
TGCCCGAGATGCGCCGCGTGCGGCTGCTGGAGATGGCGGACGCGATGGATATGTTCTGCCAAGGGTTGGT
TTGCGCATTCACAGTTCTCCGCAAGAATTGATTGGCTCCAATTCTTGGAGTGGTGAATCCGTTAGCGAGG
TGCCGCCGGCTTCCATTCAGGTCGAGGTGGCCCGGCTCCATGCACCGCGACGCAACGCGGGGAGGCAGAC
AAGGTATAGGGCGGCGCCTACAATCCATGCCAACCCGTTCCATGTGCTCGCCGAGGCGGCATAAATCGCC
GTGACGATCAGCGGTCCAATGATCGAAGTTAGGCTGGTAAGAGCCGCGAGCGATCCTTGAAGCTGTCCCT
GATGGTCGTCATCTACCTGCCTGGACAGCATGGCCTGCAACGCGGGCATCCCGATGCCGCCGGAAGCGAG
AAGAATCATAATGGGGAAGGCCATCCAGCCTCGCGTCGCGAACGCCAGCAAGACGTAGCCCAGCGCGTCG
GCCGCCATGCCGGCGATAATGGCCTGCTTCTCGCCGAAACGTTTGGTGGCGGGACCAGTGACGAAGGCTT
GAGCGAGGGCGTGCAAGATTCCGAATACCGCAAGCGACAGGCCGATCATCGTCGCGCTCCAGCGAAAGCG
GTCCTCGCCGAAAATGACCCAGAGCGCTGCCGGCACCTGTCCTACGAGTTGCATGATAAAGAAGACAGTC
ATAAGTGCGGCGACGATAGTCATGCCCCGCGCCCACCGGAAGGAGCTGACTGGGTTGAAGGCTCTCAAGG
GCATCGGTCGAGATCCCGGTGCCTAATGAGTGAGCTAACTTACATTAATTGCGTTGCGCTCACTGCCCGC
TTTCCAGTCGGGAAACCTGTCGTGCCAGCTGCATTAATGAATCGGCCAACGCGCGGGGAGAGGCGGTTTG
CGTATTGGGCGCCAGGGTGGTTTTTCTTTTCACCAGTGAGACGGGCAACAGCTGATTGCCCTTCACCGCC
TGGCCCTGAGAGAGTTGCAGCAAGCGGTCCACGCTGGTTTGCCCCAGCAGGCGAAAATCCTGTTTGATGG
TGGTTAACGGCGGGATATAACATGAGCTGTCTTCGGTATCGTCGTATCCCACTACCGAGATATCCGCACC
AACGCGCAGCCCGGACTCGGTAATGGCGCGCATTGCGCCCAGCGCCATCTGATCGTTGGCAACCAGCATC
GCAGTGGGAACGATGCCCTCATTCAGCATTTGCATGGTTTGTTGAAAACCGGACATGGCACTCCAGTCGC
CTTCCCGTTCCGCTATCGGCTGAATTTGATTGCGAGTGAGATATTTATGCCAGCCAGCCAGACGCAGACG
CGCCGAGACAGAACTTAATGGGCCCGCTAACAGCGCGATTTGCTGGTGACCCAATGCGACCAGATGCTCC
ACGCCCAGTCGCGTACCGTCTTCATGGGAGAAAATAATACTGTTGATGGGTGTCTGGTCAGAGACATCAA
GAAATAACGCCGGAACATTAGTGCAGGCAGCTTCCACAGCAATGGCATCCTGGTCATCCAGCGGATAGTT
AATGATCAGCCCACTGACGCGTTGCGCGAGAAGATTGTGCACCGCCGCTTTACAGGCTTCGACGCCGCTT
CGTTCTACCATCGACACCACCACGCTGGCACCCAGTTGATCGGCGCGAGATTTAATCGCCGCGACAATTT
GCGACGGCGCGTGCAGGGCCAGACTGGAGGTGGCAACGCCAATCAGCAACGACTGTTTGCCCGCCAGTTG
TTGTGCCACGCGGTTGGGAATGTAATTCAGCTCCGCCATCGCCGCTTCCACTTTTTCCCGCGTTTTCGCA
GAAACGTGGCTGGCCTGGTTCACCACGCGGGAAACGGTCTGATAAGAGACACCGGCATACTCTGCGACAT
CGTATAACGTTACTGGTTTCACATTCACCACCCTGAATTGACTCTCTTCCGGGCGCTATCATGCCATACC
GCGAAAGGTTTTGCGCCATTCGATGGTGTCCGGGATCTCGACGCTCTCCCTTATGCGACTCCTGCATTAG
GAAGCAGCCCAGTAGTAGGTTGAGGCCGTTGAGCACCGCCGCCGCAAGGAATGGTGCATGCAAGGAGATG
GCGCCCAACAGTCCCCCGGCCACGGGGCCTGCCACCATACCCACGCCGAAACAAGCGCTCATGAGCCCGA
AGTGGCGAGCCCGATCTTCCCCATCGGTGATGTCGGCGATATAGGCGCCAGCAACCGCACCTGTGGCGCC
GGTGATGCCGGCCACGATGCGTCCGGCGTAGAGGATCGAGATCTCGATCCCGCGAAAT
